Addgene plasmid #46119: pattB-synaptobrevin-10-QFMD475-650-hsp70
Depositing lab: Christopher Potter. Depositing organization: Johns Hopkins University and School of Medicine. Publication: Improved and expanded Q-system reagents for genetic manipulations. Riabinina O, Luginbuhl D, Marr E, Liu S, Wu MN, Luo L, Potter CJ. Nat Methods. 2015 Jan 12. doi: 10.1038/nmeth.3250. PubMed 25581800.
Backbone
  Vector backbone: pattB
  Backbone size w/o insert (bp): 7400
  Total vector size (bp): 11148
  Modifications to backbone: Introduced synaptobrevin promoter
  Vector type: Insect Expression
  Selectable markers: white
Growth in bacteria
  Bacterial resistance: Ampicillin, 100 μg/mL
  Growth temperature: 37°C
  Growth strain: DH5alpha
  Copy number: Unknown
Gene/Insert
  Gene/Insert name: QFMD475-650 (alt names: QF DNA binding domain; QF middle domain 475-650; QF activation domain)
  Species: Synthetic
  Insert size (bp): 1578
  Cloning method: Restriction Enzyme; 5′ cloning site EcoRI (not destroyed); 3′ cloning site AatII (not destroyed)
  Sequencing primers: 5′ SYBFOR5: TGGAAGACAGTGAAAGAGGC; 3′ hsp70REV-SEQ:GCAAACTCACTCCCTGACA
Terms and licenses: Academic/Nonprofit Terms; Industry Terms: Not Available to Industry
Depositor comments: Please see this additional reference https://www.ncbi.nlm.nih.gov/pubmed/20434990 for more information on the Q-system.
How to cite: pattB-synaptobrevin-10-QFMD475-650-hsp70 was a gift from Christopher Potter (Addgene plasmid # 46119 ; http://n2t.net/addgene:46119 ; RRID:Addgene_46119)
