[The description below was written by a language model from this plasmid's Addgene catalogue record and pLannotate feature annotations shown in this document.]
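Description:
pattB-synaptobrevin-10-QFMD475-650-hsp70 is an 11.1 kb Drosophila transgenesis and expression plasmid built on the pattB backbone, designed for site-specific germline integration. It carries a φC31 integrase attB site, which recombines with a genomic attP landing site, and a mini-white gene (a white allele lacking part of its first intron) that serves as the eye-colour marker for identifying transformant flies. A single loxP site lies immediately downstream of mini-white. In E. coli the plasmid is maintained through a high-copy ColE1/pUC-type origin and selected with ampicillin via the β-lactamase gene. An f1 origin, T7 and T3 promoters, and lacZα/lac promoter remnants are leftovers from the parental cloning vector.

The payload is a synthetic 1.6 kb variant of the QF transcriptional activator, cloned between EcoRI and AatII. The annotation detects it as a fragment of Neurospora crassa qa-1F, the quinate-cluster regulator from which QF derives. According to the alternative names, this version joins the QF DNA-binding domain to middle-domain residues 475–650 and the activation domain, making it a truncated derivative of the full-length protein. Expression is driven by a synaptobrevin promoter introduced into the backbone. That region is not annotated as a promoter, but it appears to correspond to the stretch upstream of the coding sequence, which includes an incidental match to the Drosophila metl gene. The name and the 3′ sequencing primer point to an hsp70 terminator downstream, although this too is unannotated. The construct belongs to a set of improved Q-system reagents. It would be used to generate flies expressing this QF variant under synaptobrevin regulatory sequences, so as to activate QUAS-linked effector or reporter transgenes.
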