Features (pLannotate 1.2.2; 16 found; start..end, strand, type, name):
      4..432     +  rep_origin     f1 ori (sequence partly withheld): f1 bacteriophage origin of replication; arrow indicates direction of (+) strand synthesis
    463..620     -  CDS            lacZα (fragment): LacZα fragment of β-galactosidase; lacZ fragment
    623..641     +  promoter       T7 promoter: promoter for bacteriophage T7 RNA polymerase
    666..4802    +  gene           mini-white: white; This modified version of the white gene lacks part of the first intron.
   4809..4842    -  protein_bind   loxP: Cre-mediated recombination occurs in the 8-bp core sequence (GCATACAT). Cre recombinase
   4856..5602    +  CDS            metl (fragment): METL_DROME - Experimental evidence at protein level: Swiss-Prot protein existence level 1. Probable methyltransferase. From Drosophila melanogaster (Fruit fly).
   6770..8344    +  CDS            qa-1f (fragment): QA1F_NEUCR - Protein predicted: Swiss-Prot protein existence level 4. Transcription activation of genes for enzymes and proteins of quinate metabolism by binding to a 16 base-pair sequence (consensus 5'- GGRTAARYRYTTAYCC-3') in front of each Qa genes. From Neurospora crassa (strain ATCC 24698 / 74-OR23-1A / CBS 708.71 / DSM 1257 / FGSC 987).
   8672..8741    +  protein_bind   attB: attB site for the φC31 integrase (Groth et al., 2000) phage φC31 integrase
   8960..8978    -  promoter       T3 promoter: promoter for bacteriophage T3 RNA polymerase
   9021..9043    -  protein_bind   lac operator (fragment): The lac repressor binds to the lac operator to inhibit transcription in E. coli. This inhibition can be relieved by adding lactose or isopropyl-β-D-thiogalactopyranoside (IPTG). lac repressor encoded by lacI
   9047..9077    -  promoter       lac promoter: promoter for the E. coli lac operon
   9092..9113    -  protein_bind   CAP binding site: CAP binding activates transcription in the presence of cAMP. E. coli catabolite activator protein
   9126..9218    -  CDS            lacI (fragment): lac repressor; lacI; The lac repressor binds to the lac operator to inhibit transcription in E. coli. This inhibition can be relieved by adding lactose or isopropyl-β-D-thiogalactopyranoside (IPTG).
   9401..9989    -  rep_origin     ori: high-copy-number ColE1/pMB1/pBR322/pUC origin of replication
  10160..11020   -  CDS            AmpR: β-lactamase; bla; confers resistance to ampicillin, carbenicillin, and related antibiotics
  11021..11125   -  promoter       AmpR promoter: bla
>Addgene plasmid #46119 | pattB-synaptobrevin-10-QFMD475-650-hsp70 | depositor full sequence | sequence record 65018 | pattB-synaptobrevin-10-QFMD475-650-hsp70 sequence 11148 bps
CTG
[124 nt withheld, positions 4-127]
C
[91 nt withheld, positions 129-219]
A
[49 nt withheld, positions 221-269]
CCTTTGACGTTGGAGTCCACGTTCTTT
[37 nt withheld, positions 297-333]
ACCCTATCTCGGTCTATTCTTTTGATTTATAAGGGATTTTGCCGATTTCGGCCTATTGGTTAAAAAATGA
GCTGATTTAACAAAAATTTAACGCGAATTTTAACAAAATATTAACGCTTACAATTTCCATTCGCCATTCA
GGCTGCGCAACTGTTGGGAAGGGCGATCGGTGCGGGCCTCTTCGCTATTACGCCAGCTGGCGAAAGGGGG
ATGTGCTGCAAGGCGATTAAGTTGGGTAACGCCAGGGTTTTCCCAGTCACGACGTTGTAAAACGACGGCC
AGTGAATTGTAATACGACTCACTATAGGGCGAATTGGGTACGTACCGGGCCCCTAGTATGTATGTAAGTT
AATAAAACCCATTTTTGCGGAAAGTAGATAAAAAAAACATTTTTTTTTTTTACTGCACTGGATATCATTG
AACTTATCTGATCAGTTTTAAATTTACTTCGATCCAAGGGTATTTGATGTACCAGGTTCTTTCGATTACC
TCTCACTCAAAATGACATTCCACTCAAAGTCAGCGCTGTTTGCCTCCTTCTCTGTCCACAGAAATATCGC
CGTCTCTTTCGCCGCTGCGTCCGCTATCTCTTTCGCCACCGTTTGTAGCGTTACGTAGCGTCAATGTCCG
CCTTCAGTTGCATTTTGTCAGCGGTTTCGTGACGAAGCTCCAAGCGGTTTACGCCATCAATTAAACACAA
AGTGCTGTGCCAAAACTCCTCTCGCTTCTTATTTTTGTTTGTTTTTTGAGTGATTGGGGTGGTGATTGGT
TTTGGGTGGGTAAGCAGGGGAAAGTGTGAAAAATCCCGGCAATGGGCCAAGAGGATCAGGAGCTATTAAT
TCGCGGAGGCAGCAAACACCCATCTGCCGAGCATCTGAACAATGTGAGTAGTACATGTGCATACATCTTA
AGTTCACTTGATCTATAGGAACTGCGATTGCAACATCAAATTGTCTGCGGCGTGAGAACTGCGACCCACA
AAAATCCCAAACCGCAATTGCACAAACAAATAGTGACACGAAACAGATTATTCTGGTAGCTGTTCTCGCT
ATATAAGACAATTTTTGAGATCATATCATGATCAAGACATCTAAAGGCATTCATTTTCGACTATATTCTT
TTTTACAAAAAATATAACAACCAGATATTTTAAGCTGATCCTAGATGCACAAAAAATAAATAAAAGTATA
AACCTACTTCGTAGGATACTTCGGGGTACTTTTTGTTCGGGGTTAGATGAGCATAACGCTTGTAGTTGAT
ATTTGAGATCCCCTATCATTGCAGGGTGACAGCGGAGCGGCTTCGCAGAGCTGCATTAACCAGGGCTTCG
GGCAGGCCAAAAACTACGGCACGCTCCGGCCACCCAGTCCGCCGGAGGACTCCGGTTCAGGGAGCGGCCA
ACTAGCCGAGAACCTCACCTATGCCTGGCACAATATGGACATCTTTGGGGCGGTCAATCAGCCGGGCTCC
GGATGGCGGCAGCTGGTCAACCGGACACGCGGACTATTCTGCAACGAGCGACACATACCGGCGCCCAGGA
AACATTTGCTCAAGAACGGTGAGTTTCTATTCGCAGTCGGCTGATCTGTGTGAAATCTTAATAAAGGGTC
CAATTACCAATTTGAAACTCAGTTTGCGGCGTGGCCTATCCGGGCGAACTTTTGGCCGTGATGGGCAGTT
CCGGTGCCGGAAAGACGACCCTGCTGAATGCCCTTGCCTTTCGATCGCCGCAGGGCATCCAAGTATCGCC
ATCCGGGATGCGACTGCTCAATGGCCAACCTGTGGACGCCAAGGAGATGCAGGCCAGGTGCGCCTATGTC
CAGCAGGATGACCTCTTTATCGGCTCCCTAACGGCCAGGGAACACCTGATTTTCCAGGCCATGGTGCGGA
TGCCACGACATCTGACCTATCGGCAGCGAGTGGCCCGCGTGGATCAGGTGATCCAGGAGCTTTCGCTCAG
CAAATGTCAGCACACGATCATCGGTGTGCCCGGCAGGGTGAAAGGTCTGTCCGGCGGAGAAAGGAAGCGT
CTGGCATTCGCCTCCGAGGCACTAACCGATCCGCCGCTTCTGATCTGCGATGAGCCCACCTCCGGACTGG
ACTCATTTACCGCCCACAGCGTCGTCCAGGTGCTGAAGAAGCTGTCGCAGAAGGGCAAGACCGTCATCCT
GACCATTCATCAGCCGTCTTCCGAGCTGTTTGAGCTCTTTGACAAGATCCTTCTGATGGCCGAGGGCAGG
GTAGCTTTCTTGGGCACTCCCAGCGAAGCCGTCGACTTCTTTTCCTAGTGAGTTCGATGTGTTTATTAAG
GGTATCTAGCATTACATTACATCTCAACTCCTATCCAGCGTGGGTGCCCAGTGTCCTACCAACTACAATC
CGGCGGACTTTTACGTACAGGTGTTGGCCGTTGTGCCCGGACGGGAGATCGAGTCCCGTGATCGGATCGC
CAAGATATGCGACAATTTTGCTATTAGCAAAGTAGCCCGGGATATGGAGCAGTTGTTGGCCACCAAAAAT
TTGGAGAAGCCACTGGAGCAGCCGGAGAATGGGTACACCTACAAGGCCACCTGGTTCATGCAGTTCCGGG
CGGTCCTGTGGCGATCCTGGCTGTCGGTGCTCAAGGAACCACTCCTCGTAAAAGTGCGACTTATTCAGAC
AACGGTGAGTGGTTCCAGTGGAAACAAATGATATAACGCTTACAATTCTTGGAAACAAATTCGCTAGATT
TTAGTTAGAATTGCCTGATTCCACACCCTTCTTAGTTTTTTTCAATGAGATGTATAGTTTATAGTTTTGC
AGAAAATAAATAAATTTCATTTAACTCGCGAACATGTTGAAGATATGAATATTAATGAGATGCGAGTAAC
ATTTTAATTTGCAGATGGTTGCCATCTTGATTGGCCTCATCTTTTTGGGCCAACAACTCACGCAAGTGGG
CGTGATGAATATCAACGGAGCCATCTTCCTCTTCCTGACCAACATGACCTTTCAAAACGTCTTTGCCACG
ATAAATGTAAGTCTTGTTTAGAATACATTTGCATATTAATAATTTACTAACTTTCTAATGAATCGATTCG
ATTTAGGTGTTCACCTCAGAGCTGCCAGTTTTTATGAGGGAGGCCCGAAGTCGACTTTATCGCTGTGACA
CATACTTTCTGGGCAAAACGATTGCCGAATTACCGCTTTTTCTCACAGTGCCACTGGTCTTCACGGCGAT
TGCCTATCCGATGATCGGACTGCGGGCCGGAGTGCTGCACTTCTTCAACTGCCTGGCGCTGGTCACTCTG
GTGGCCAATGTGTCAACGTCCTTCGGATATCTAATATCCTGCGCCAGCTCCTCGACCTCGATGGCGCTGT
CTGTGGGTCCGCCGGTTATCATACCATTCCTGCTCTTTGGCGGCTTCTTCTTGAACTCGGGCTCGGTGCC
AGTATACCTCAAATGGTTGTCGTACCTCTCATGGTTCCGTTACGCCAACGAGGGTCTGCTGATTAACCAA
TGGGCGGACGTGGAGCCGGGCGAAATTAGCTGCACATCGTCGAACACCACGTGCCCCAGTTCGGGCAAGG
TCATCCTGGAGACGCTTAACTTCTCCGCCGCCGATCTGCCGCTGGACTACGTGGGTCTGGCCATTCTCAT
CGTGAGCTTCCGGGTGCTCGCATATCTGGCTCTAAGACTTCGGGCCCGACGCAAGGAGTAGCCGACATAT
ATCCGAAATAACTGCTTGTTTTTTTTTTTTACCATTATTACCATCGTGTTTACTGTTTATTGCCCCCTCA
AAAAGCTAATGTAATTATATTTGTGCCAATAAAAACAAGATATGACCTATAGAATACAAGTATTTCCCCT
TCGAACATCCCCACAAGTAGACTTTGGATTTGTCTTCTAACCAAAAGACTTACACACCTGCATACCTTAC
ATCAAAAACTCGTTTATCGCTACATAAAACACCGGGATATATTTTTTATATACATACTTTTCAAATCGCG
CGCCCTCTTCATAATTCACCTCCACCACACCACGTTTCGTAGTTGCTCTTTCGCTGTCTCCCACCCGCTC
TCCGCAACACATTCACCTTTTGTTCGACGACCTTGGAGCGACTGTCGTTAGTTCCGCGCGATTCGGTTCG
CTCAAATGGTTCCGAGTGGTTCATTTCGTCTCAATAGAAATTAGTAATAAATATTTGTATGTACAATTTA
TTTGCTCCAATATATTTGTATATATTTCCCTCACAGCTATATTTATTCTAATTTAATATTATGACTTTTT
AAGGTAATTTTTTGTGACCTGTTCGGAGTGATTAGCGTTACAATTTGAACTGAAAGTGACATCCAGTGTT
TGTTCCTTGTGTAGATGCATCTCAAAAAAATGGTGGGCATAATAGTGTTGTTTATATATATCAAAAATAA
CAACTATAATAATAAGAATACATTTAATTTAGAAAATGCTTGGATTTCACTGGAACTAGGCTAGCATAAC
TTCGTATAATGTATGCTATACGAAGTTATGCTAGCGGATCCGACCTCAAAGATGGAAGCGGAGCAGAAGG
AGCGATTTCAGACAGACGCCCCCAAGTTTTGGGATTCCTTCTACGGCATTCACGACAACCGCTTCTTCAA
GGATCGCCACTGGCTGTTTACGGAGTTCCCCGAACTAGCTCCTCTGGCGGCGGATTCGGCGGTACTGCAA
CCACGTAGCATTTTCGAACTGGGCTGTGGAGTAGGAAACACAATTTTACCCCTTCTACAGTACAGCTCTG
AACCGCAGCTCAAGGTTTTCGGATGTGACTTCTCCGCCCGGGCCATTGAAATCCTGCGAAGCCAACGGCA
GTTCGACGAGAAGCGCTGCGAGGTGTTTGTCATGGATGCCACGCTGGATCATTGGCAGGTGCCCTTCGAG
GAAAACTCACAGGACATTATTGTGATGATTTTTGTGCTGTCCGCAATTGAGCCAAAGAAAATGCAGCGGG
TATTGGACAATTGCTATCGCTACCTGCGTCCCGGTGGCTTGCTCCTCTTCCGCGACTACGGACGATACGA
CCTGGCACAGCTGCGCTTCAAGAGCGGCAAGTGTATGGAGGACAACTTCTACGTGCGAGGCGACGGCACC
ATGGTGTACTTCTTCACGGAGGAAGAACTGCGGGGTATGATGACTCAAGCGGGGCTGCAGGAGGAGCAGC
TCATTGTGGACCGAAGACTGCAAGTTAATCGCTGTCGCGGCTTGAAAATGTACCGCGTGTGGATTCAGAC
AAAGTTCAGGAAACCGCTTTAAATCAATTTAGACGAATAGTTCTGTGCATTTTAAACCTTGTTCAAATCA
ATTGATATAATTATTTACACGATATATTTAAAAATACAAAGTTAAAACTTCAAACTGTAATATTACTAGA
ACTTTGAGCATTTCTTTTTCTTGATGGAAAGCCCGGCTTGTTTTTAAATTTCCCACCCCTTGGCCATCGG
CACTTGGAAATCGCTAAGGAAAAGCTTCTCGCTGGAACACCATTCGCTGCTGGCCATCCAGGCAGCTTTT
TCCCCAAATACACATAACAGTTAGGAAAGCTGCAAGTTTTCGCAGTTGGCCAAAAACGTCGTAAGTGAAA
ATTTTCCTGGTGCTGCGTAAAAAAATTCGTAAAATATTAGTTAAGCCTGGTTTTTGTAAACTCAAGTTGC
CCGAGCAAAAGTAAAGTGATTCTGATCAAAAGTGCTAAAACTGATTGATTAGGAAAACGAAGATCAAACG
AAATGTCAACCAAAGTCAGCGAAAACCCTTGTCGTGCAGAATTTCATTGATTTTTTCTTCTGAGCCCACG
TTGGCCAGTTGGGCACTTGAAATTATTTTTAAAACGTTTTGCATTTTGAAGACATCTTAGGTGCCCCTGG
GGGTATGCAACGGAAATGAGGAAGGACATGCCTCATGGCTGGGCGTGTTGCTGCCACCCAAATAGTCCTC
TTACGTCCCAATTAGAATCCCATAGCTGCCCATTTCAAGCATTAACCGATGTACTAAAAATAGTTGCAAC
TATTTTCGCACTCTATTCAGCAGCAGTTCCAGCGCTGAGCCAGAAAATTCCTGCGAAAGGCTGTCGTGGC
AAGTGTTACCCGCACACATACACATCATCCAGATCCAGCCAATCCCCCCGTGGAGTGGAGTGAATTTTCA
TTGACGACGGGGCGAAAAAGCTCTGGCGGAAGAGCGACAGAGAGAGAGAGAAACAGAGAGAGAGAGAGAG
AAGCGGCACTGAGAGCGCAACCCTCTAGAACAAAAACAACGAAACAGAGTTCAGCTGCACCACCACCCAC
TACCTACACCACCAACGCCACCACCGCCCACTGACCATCCCACATCCCGACCTGCGCCAGTGGAAGACAG
TGAAAGAGGCCAAGTGCATCGTGCATAGAGTACCTTCATCCTAATCATCGACAGCCGAATTCCAACATGC
CACCCAAGCGCAAAACGCTTAACGCTGCGGCTGAGGCTAACGCTCATGCCGACGGACACGCCGACGGAAA
CGCCGACGGACACGTGGCCAATACGGCCGCGTCCTCGAATAATGCGAGGTTCGCTGATCTCACTAACATC
GATACTCCGGGTCTGGGACCCACAACTACGACCCTGCTCGTGGAACCAGCACGCTCAAAGCGTCAACGAG
TGTCCCGCGCATGCGACCAGTGCCGTGCAGCCCGAGAGAAATGCGACGGAATACAGCCTGCGTGTTTCCC
GTGCGTTTCCCAGGGAAGGTCCTGCACTTATCAGGCTTCGCCGAAAAAGAGGGGAGTTCAAACCGGTTAT
ATTCGTACGCTGGAGCTCGCCCTCGCCTGGATGTTTGAAAATGTCGCGCGTTCCGAAGATGCCTTGCATA
ACCTCCTCGTCCGTGACGCCGGACAAGGATCAGCTCTGCTCGTTGGTAAAGATTCGCCGGCTGCCGAGCG
ACTCCATGCCCGTTGGGCTACTAGCCGTGTCAATAAGAGCATTACCCGCCTCCTCTTGGGAGGAGAGCAC
ACAATGTTGCAGATGCTTCGTAATCCGGCTTATCCACTCAGCACCTTCAATCACTTGTACGGTGTCACTA
AGTTGGTAGCTCTGGAGTTGCTCCCTCGCATCCGTACCTCGTCGCAGAATGCCCCTCTGGAATTTAGATC
CCGACTGCAGCAAGTCATTGGTCATAACAGTCCATTCTCGGTCTTCGTCCTGTCGCAAGACACGGCAAGC
GCTTTCGTCCCGACGGCTTATCTGACTCGTACTGTTTACCTCTGGGCGGCGGCGTTCAGCGAACCCCTGA
ATGAGCATTATTCCCACCTCTTGATTGAGACGCTCGACCAGTACCAAAAACGCTTCGGAACATATGCCAT
TCCGCCCCTTATTCCGTCGCTCCTCGACTCGCTCCTGGCTCTCAAAAAGCAGAGCCATTCGTCGGAGCGT
CACAGGCGCCACCTGGAGGAGCTATTTCCGGCTTATTCGTCTATCTGGCCGCGAGGTGGAAGGCATTCAA
ACACTGGTCTGCAGCCAATTCGTCAGTTGGAGCTCCCTCCTACCGCCACGGCTACGGCCTCGATAATGCC
GCACGTGATGGAGCAGCCTCTCAGTACCAGCATTAACCCCGTCAACGACCGCTTCAACGGTATTCCCAAC
CCCACTCCGTATAACTCCGATGCAGCTCTCGATGCTATCACTCAGACCAACGATTATGGAAGCGTAAATA
CACATGGTATCCTCTCTACTTACCCGCCACCGGCTACGCACCTTAATGAAGCTTCCGTCGCTCTCGCTCC
CGGTGGCGCCCCCCCCCGACCGCCTCCTCCGTATGTTGACAGCACGACCAATCACCCGCCGTACCACTCG
AATCTGGTTCCAATGGCGAACTTTGGTTACTCGACCGTTGATTACGATGCCATGGTTGACGATTTGGCTA
GCATTGAATACACGGACGCTGTGGATGTCGACCCACAGTTTATGACCAATCTGGGATTCGTTCCTGGATG
TAACTTCTCCGACATTAATACATACGAACAGTGATGACGTCTATCGATACCGTCGACTAAAGCCAAATAG
AAAATTATTCAGTTCCTGGCTTAAGTTTTTAAAAGTGATATTATTTATTTGGTTGTAACCAACCAAAAGA
ATGTAAATAACTAATACATAATTATGTTAGTTTTAAGTTAGCAACAAATTGATTTTAGCTATATTAGCTA
CTTGGTTAATAAATAGAATATATTTATTTAAAGATAATTGCGTTTTTATTGTCAGGGAGTGAGTTTGCTT
AAAAACTCGTTTAGATCCGCGGCCGCGGCTCGAGGGTACCTCTAGAGATCCACTAGTGTCGACGATGTAG
GTCACGGTCTCGAAGCCGCGGTGCGGGTGCCAGGGCGTGCCCTTGGGCTCCCCGGGCGCGTACTCCACCT
CACCCATCTGGTCCATCATGATGAACGGGTCGAGGTGGCGGTAGTTGATCCCGGCGAACGCGCGGCGCAC
CGGGAAGCCCTCGCCCTCGAAACCGCTGGGCGCGGTGGTCACGGTGAGCACGGGACGTGCGACGGCGTCG
GCGGGTGCGGATACGCGGGGCAGCGTCAGCGGGTTCTCGACGGTCACGGCGGGCATGTCGACACTAGTTC
TAGCCAGCTTTTGTTCCCTTTAGTGAGGGTTAATTTCGAGCTTGGCGTAATCATGGTCATAGCTGTTTCC
TGTGTGAAATTGTTATCCGCTCACAATTCCACACAACATACGAGCCGGAAGCATAAAGTGTAAAGCCTGG
GGTGCCTAATGAGTGAGCTAACTCACATTAATTGCGTTGCGCTCACTGCCCGCTTTCCAGTCGGGAAACC
TGTCGTGCCAGCTGCATTAATGAATCGGCCAACGCGCGGGGAGAGGCGGTTTGCGTATTGGGCGCTCTTC
CGCTTCCTCGCTCACTGACTCGCTGCGCTCGGTCGTTCGGCTGCGGCGAGCGGTATCAGCTCACTCAAAG
GCGGTAATACGGTTATCCACAGAATCAGGGGATAACGCAGGAAAGAACATGTGAGCAAAAGGCCAGCAAA
AGGCCAGGAACCGTAAAAAGGCCGCGTTGCTGGCGTTTTTCCATAGGCTCCGCCCCCCTGACGAGCATCA
CAAAAATCGACGCTCAAGTCAGAGGTGGCGAAACCCGACAGGACTATAAAGATACCAGGCGTTTCCCCCT
GGAAGCTCCCTCGTGCGCTCTCCTGTTCCGACCCTGCCGCTTACCGGATACCTGTCCGCCTTTCTCCCTT
CGGGAAGCGTGGCGCTTTCTCATAGCTCACGCTGTAGGTATCTCAGTTCGGTGTAGGTCGTTCGCTCCAA
GCTGGGCTGTGTGCACGAACCCCCCGTTCAGCCCGACCGCTGCGCCTTATCCGGTAACTATCGTCTTGAG
TCCAACCCGGTAAGACACGACTTATCGCCACTGGCAGCAGCCACTGGTAACAGGATTAGCAGAGCGAGGT
ATGTAGGCGGTGCTACAGAGTTCTTGAAGTGGTGGCCTAACTACGGCTACACTAGAAGGACAGTATTTGG
TATCTGCGCTCTGCTGAAGCCAGTTACCTTCGGAAAAAGAGTTGGTAGCTCTTGATCCGGCAAACAAACC
ACCGCTGGTAGCGGTGGTTTTTTTGTTTGCAAGCAGCAGATTACGCGCAGAAAAAAAGGATCTCAAGAAG
ATCCTTTGATCTTTTCTACGGGGTCTGACGCTCAGTGGAACGAAAACTCACGTTAAGGGATTTTGGTCAT
GAGATTATCAAAAAGGATCTTCACCTAGATCCTTTTAAATTAAAAATGAAGTTTTAAATCAATCTAAAGT
ATATATGAGTAAACTTGGTCTGACAGTTACCAATGCTTAATCAGTGAGGCACCTATCTCAGCGATCTGTC
TATTTCGTTCATCCATAGTTGCCTGACTCCCCGTCGTGTAGATAACTACGATACGGGAGGGCTTACCATC
TGGCCCCAGTGCTGCAATGATACCGCGAGACCCACGCTCACCGGCTCCAGATTTATCAGCAATAAACCAG
CCAGCCGGAAGGGCCGAGCGCAGAAGTGGTCCTGCAACTTTATCCGCCTCCATCCAGTCTATTAATTGTT
GCCGGGAAGCTAGAGTAAGTAGTTCGCCAGTTAATAGTTTGCGCAACGTTGTTGCCATTGCTACAGGCAT
CGTGGTGTCACGCTCGTCGTTTGGTATGGCTTCATTCAGCTCCGGTTCCCAACGATCAAGGCGAGTTACA
TGATCCCCCATGTTGTGCAAAAAAGCGGTTAGCTCCTTCGGTCCTCCGATCGTTGTCAGAAGTAAGTTGG
CCGCAGTGTTATCACTCATGGTTATGGCAGCACTGCATAATTCTCTTACTGTCATGCCATCCGTAAGATG
CTTTTCTGTGACTGGTGAGTACTCAACCAAGTCATTCTGAGAATAGTGTATGCGGCGACCGAGTTGCTCT
TGCCCGGCGTCAATACGGGATAATACCGCGCCACATAGCAGAACTTTAAAAGTGCTCATCATTGGAAAAC
GTTCTTCGGGGCGAAAACTCTCAAGGATCTTACCGCTGTTGAGATCCAGTTCGATGTAACCCACTCGTGC
ACCCAACTGATCTTCAGCATCTTTTACTTTCACCAGCGTTTCTGGGTGAGCAAAAACAGGAAGGCAAAAT
GCCGCAAAAAAGGGAATAAGGGCGACACGGAAATGTTGAATACTCATACTCTTCCTTTTTCAATATTATT
GAAGCATTTATCAGGGTTATTGTCTCATGAGCGGATACATATTTGAATGTATTTAGAAAAATAAACAAAT
AGGGGTTCCGCGCACATTTCCCCGAAAAGTGCCAC
