>Addgene plasmid #46119 | pattB-synaptobrevin-10-QFMD475-650-hsp70 | addgene partial sequence | sequence record 68109 | SYBFOR5 5'-TGGAAGACAGTGAAAGAGGC-3'
ATCATCGACAGCCGAATTCCAACATGCCACCCAAGCGCAAAACGCTTAACGCTGCGGCTGAGGCTAACGC
TCATGCCGACGGACACGCCGACGGAAACGCCGACGGACACGTGGCCAATACGGCCGCGTCCTCGAATAAT
GCGAGGTTCGCTGATCTCACTAACATCGATACTCCGGGTCTGGGACCCACAACTACGACCCTGCTCGTGG
AACCAGCACGCTCAAAGCGTCAACGAGTGTCCCGCGCATGCGACCAGTGCCGTGCAGCCCGAGAGAAATG
CGACGGAATACAGCCTGCGTGTTTCCCGTGCGTTTCCCAGGGAAGGTCCTGCACTTATCAGGCTTCGCCG
AAAAAGAGGGGAGTTCAAACCGGTTATATTCGTACGCTGGAGCTCGCCCTCGCCTGGATGTTTGAAAATG
TCGCGCGTTCCGAAGATGCCTTGCATAACCTCCTCGTCCGTGACGCCGGACAAGGATCAGCTCTGCTCGT
TGGTAAAGATTCGCCGGCTGCCGAGCGACTCCATGCCCGTTGGGCTACTAGCCGTGTCAATAAGAGCATT
ACCCGCCTCCTCTTGGGAGGAGAGCACACAATGTTGCAGATGCTTCGTAATCCGGCTTATCCACTCAGCA
CCTTCAATCACTTGTACGGTGTCACTAAGTTGGTAGCTCTGGAGTTGCTCCCTCGCATCCGTACCTCGTC
GCAGAATGCCCCTCTGGAATTTAGATCCCGACTGCAGCAAGTCATTGGTCATAACAGTCCATTCTCGGTC
TTCGTCCTGTCGCAAGACACGGCAAGCGCTTTCGTCCCGACGGCTTATCTGACTCGTACTGTTTACCTCT
GGGCGGCGGCGTTCAGCGAACCCCTGAATGAGCAT
