>Addgene plasmid #46119 | pattB-synaptobrevin-10-QFMD475-650-hsp70 | addgene partial sequence | sequence record 68296 | hsp70REV-SEQ 5'-GCAAACTCACTCCCTGACA-3'
AATATATTCTATTTATTAACCAAGTAGCTAATATAGCTAAAATCAATTTGTTGCTAACTTAAAACTAACA
TAATTATGTATTAGTTATTTACATTCTTTTGGTTGGTTACAACCAAATAAATAATATCACTTTTAAAAAC
TTAAGCCAGGAACTGAATAATTTTCTATTTGGCTTTAGTCGACGGTATCGATAGACGTCATCACTGTTCG
TATGTATTAATGTCGGAGAAGTTACATCCAGGAACGAATCCCAGATTGGTCATAAACTGTGGGTCGACAT
CCACAGCGTCCGTGTATTCAATGCTAGCCAAATCGTCAACCATGGCATCGTAATCAACGGTCGAGTAACC
AAAGTTCGCCATTGGAACCAGATTCGAGTGGTACGGCGGGTGATTGGTCGTGCTGTCAACATACGGAGGA
GGCGGTCGGGGGGGGGCGCCACCGGGAGCGAGAGCGACGGAAGCTTCATTAAGGTGCGTAGCCGGTGGCG
GGTAAGTAGAGAGGATACCATGTGTATTTACGCTTCCATAATCGTTGGTCTGAGTGATAGCATCGAGAGC
TGCATCGGANTTATACGGAGTGGGGTTGGGAATACCGTTGAAGCGGTCGTTGACGGGGTTAATGCTGGTA
CTGAGAGGCTGCTCCATCACGTGCGGCATTATCGAGGCCGTAGCCGTGGCGGTAGGAGGGAGCTCCAACT
GACGAATTGGCTGCAGACCAGTGTTTGAATGCCTTCCACCTCGCGGCCAGATAGACGAATAAGCCGGAAA
TAGCTCCTCCAGGTGGCGCCTGTGACGCTCC
